Addgene plasmid #219345: SFFV-JUND-Brd 430
Purpose: Transcription factor JUND with a specific barcode assigned.
Depositing lab: Filipe Pereira. Depositing organization: Center for Neuroscience and Cell Biology, University of Coimbra. Publication: A combinatorial transcription factor screening platform for immune cell reprogramming. Kurochkin I, Altman AR, Caiado I, Pertiga-Cabral D, Halitzki E, Minaeva M, Zimmermannova O, Henriques-Oliveira L, Klein D, Nair M, Oliveira D, Cajal LR, Knittel R, Feick C, Ringner M, Martin M, Cirovic B, Pires CF, Rosa FF, Sitnicka E, Theis FJ, Pereira CF. Cell Syst. 2026 Jan 21;17(1):101457. doi: 10.1016/j.cels.2025.101457. Epub 2026 Jan 14. PubMed 41539305.
Backbone
  Vector backbone: SFFV-MCS
  Backbone size w/o insert (bp): 6638
  Vector type: Lentiviral
Growth in bacteria
  Bacterial resistance: Ampicillin, 100 μg/mL
  Growth temperature: 37°C
  Growth strain: NEB Stable
  Copy number: High Copy
Gene/Insert
  Gene/Insert name: JUND
  Species: H. sapiens (human)
  Insert size (bp): 1044
  Entrez Gene: JUND (a.k.a. AP-1)
  Promoter: The spleen focus-forming virus (SFFV) promoter
  Cloning method: Restriction Enzyme; 5′ cloning site Bsp119I (not destroyed); 3′ cloning site BstHI (not destroyed)
Terms and licenses: Academic/Nonprofit Terms; Industry Terms: Not Available to Industry
Depositor comments: Barcode sequence cloned into XbaI restriction site. Design of plasmid is as follows: SFFV-[TF sequence]-WPRE-[Barcode sequence].
How to cite: SFFV-JUND-Brd 430 was a gift from Filipe Pereira (Addgene plasmid # 219345 ; http://n2t.net/addgene:219345 ; RRID:Addgene_219345)
