[The description below was written by a language model from this plasmid's Addgene catalogue record and pLannotate feature annotations shown in this document.]
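Description:
SFFV-JUND-Brd 430 is a lentiviral transfer plasmid built on the SFFV-MCS backbone for expressing human JUND, an AP-1 family transcription factor, together with an assigned DNA barcode. It is propagated in E. coli through a high-copy ColE1/pUC-type origin with ampicillin selection (AmpR, β-lactamase). The backbone also retains an f1 origin and pBluescript-derived remnants such as lacZα and lacI fragments, the lac promoter/operator, and T7 and T3 promoters. The annotated sequence is about 7.7 kb, consistent with a 6.6 kb backbone plus a roughly 1 kb insert.

The viral portion has a third-generation, self-inactivating layout. An RSV promoter drives a truncated HIV-1 5' LTR, so genomic RNA can be produced without Tat. This is followed by the Ψ packaging signal with a partial gag sequence, the RRE for Rev-dependent nuclear export, and the cPPT/CTS, which aids nuclear import of the reverse-transcribed genome. The internal spleen focus-forming virus (SFFV) promoter, which is known for strong activity in haematopoietic and other mammalian cells, drives the JUND coding sequence cloned between flanking MCS sites. A WPRE downstream enhances transcript stability and expression, and the cassette ends with a ΔU3 3' LTR followed by an SV40 poly(A) signal and SV40 origin sequence.

According to the depositor, the barcode sits at an XbaI site after the WPRE, giving the order SFFV–TF–WPRE–barcode, although it is not separately annotated in the feature table. No mammalian selection marker or fluorescent reporter is annotated. The plasmid belongs to a barcoded transcription factor library for combinatorial screening in immune cell reprogramming, where the barcode identifies which factor was delivered to a transduced cell.
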