Features (pLannotate 1.2.2; 29 found; start..end, strand, type, name):
     94..112     -  promoter       T7 promoter: promoter for bacteriophage T7 RNA polymerase
    120..275     +  CDS            lacZα (fragment): LacZα fragment of β-galactosidase; lacZ fragment
    280..708     +  rep_origin     f1 ori (sequence partly withheld): f1 bacteriophage origin of replication; arrow indicates direction of (+) strand synthesis
    761..865     +  promoter       AmpR promoter: bla
    866..1726    +  CDS            AmpR: β-lactamase; bla; confers resistance to ampicillin, carbenicillin, and related antibiotics
   1897..2485    +  rep_origin     ori: high-copy-number ColE1/pMB1/pBR322/pUC origin of replication
   2668..2760    +  CDS            lacI (fragment): lac repressor; lacI; The lac repressor binds to the lac operator to inhibit transcription in E. coli. This inhibition can be relieved by adding lactose or isopropyl-β-D-thiogalactopyranoside (IPTG).
   2773..2794    +  protein_bind   CAP binding site: CAP binding activates transcription in the presence of cAMP. E. coli catabolite activator protein
   2809..2839    +  promoter       lac promoter: promoter for the E. coli lac operon
   2847..2863    +  protein_bind   lac operator: The lac repressor binds to the lac operator to inhibit transcription in E. coli. This inhibition can be relieved by adding lactose or isopropyl-β-D-thiogalactopyranoside (IPTG). lac repressor encoded by lacI
   2908..2926    +  promoter       T3 promoter: promoter for bacteriophage T3 RNA polymerase
   2954..3180    +  promoter       RSV promoter: Rous sarcoma virus enhancer/promoter
   3181..3361    +  LTR            5' LTR (truncated): truncated 5' long terminal repeat (LTR) from HIV-1
   3408..3533    +  misc_feature   HIV-1 Ψ: packaging signal of human immunodeficiency virus type 1
   3517..3880    +  CDS            HIV-1 gag (fragment): gag protein from human immunodeficiency virus 1; gag
   4026..4259    +  misc_feature   RRE: The Rev response element (RRE) of HIV-1 allows for Rev-dependent mRNA export from the nucleus to the cytoplasm.
   4636..4736    +  CDS            Rev (fragment): human immunodeficiency virus 1 (HIV-1) Rev protein; rev; enhances nuclear export of unspliced and incompletely spliced viral mRNAs
   4755..4872    +  misc_feature   cPPT/CTS: central polypurine tract and central termination sequence of HIV-1
   4906..5307    +  promoter       SFFV promoter: spleen focus-forming virus long terminal repeat (LTR) promoter
   5317..5340    +  misc_feature   MCS (fragment): pBluescript multiple cloning site
   5365..6405    +  CDS            JUND: JUND_HUMAN - Experimental evidence at protein level: Swiss-Prot protein existence level 1. Transcription factor binding AP-1 sites. From Homo sapiens (Human).
   6419..6444    +  misc_feature   MCS (fragment): pBluescript multiple cloning site
   6444..6503    +  CDS            S (fragment): HBSAG_WHV6 - Experimental evidence at transcript level: Swiss-Prot protein existence level 2. The middle envelope protein plays an important role in the budding of the virion. It is involved in the induction of budding in a nucleocapsid independent way. In this process the majority of envelope proteins bud to form subviral lipoprotein particles of 22 nm of diameter that do not contain a nucleocapsid (By similarity). From Woodchuck hepatitis B virus (isolate w64/pWS23) (WHV).
   6635..7038    +  misc_feature   WPRE: woodchuck hepatitis virus posttranscriptional regulatory element
   7096..7155    +  CDS            nef (fragment): NEF_HV1Z2 - Experimental evidence at protein level: Swiss-Prot protein existence level 1. Extracellular Nef protein targets CD4(+) T-lymphocytes for apoptosis by interacting with CXCR4 surface receptors. From Human immunodeficiency virus type 1 group M subtype D (isolate Z2/CDC-Z34) (HIV-1).
   7157..7390    +  LTR            3' LTR (ΔU3): self-inactivating 3' long terminal repeat (LTR) from HIV-1
   7462..7583    +  polyA_signal   SV40 poly(A) signal: SV40 polyadenylation signal
   7602..7623    +  rep_origin     SV40 ori (fragment): SV40 origin of replication
   7623..73      +  rep_origin     SV40 ori (across the origin): SV40 origin of replication
>Addgene plasmid #219345 | SFFV-JUND-Brd 430 | addgene full sequence | sequence record 449558 | Addgene NGS Result
ATTTATGCAGAGGCCGAGGCCGCCTCGGCCTCTGAGCTATTCCAGAAGTAGTGAGGAGGCTTTTTTGGAG
GCCTAGGGACGTACCCAATTCGCCCTATAGTGAGTCGTATTACGCGCGCTCACTGGCCGTCGTTTTACAA
CGTCGTGACTGGGAAAACCCTGGCGTTACCCAACTTAATCGCCTTGCAGCACATCCCCCTTTCGCCAGCT
GGCGTAATAGCGAAGAGGCCCGCACCGATCGCCCTTCCCAACAGTTGCGCAGCCTGAATGGCGAATGGG
[124 nt withheld, positions 280-403]
C
[91 nt withheld, positions 405-495]
A
[49 nt withheld, positions 497-545]
CCTTTGACGTTGGAGTCCACGTTCTTT
[37 nt withheld, positions 573-609]
ACCCTATCTCGGTCTATTCTTTTGATTTATAAGGGATTTTGCCGATTTCGGCCTATTGGTTAAAAAATGA
GCTGATTTAACAAAAATTTAACGCGAATTTTAACAAAATATTAACGCTTACAATTTAGGTGGCACTTTTC
GGGGAAATGTGCGCGGAACCCCTATTTGTTTATTTTTCTAAATACATTCAAATATGTATCCGCTCATGAG
ACAATAACCCTGATAAATGCTTCAATAATATTGAAAAAGGAAGAGTATGAGTATTCAACATTTCCGTGTC
GCCCTTATTCCCTTTTTTGCGGCATTTTGCCTTCCTGTTTTTGCTCACCCAGAAACGCTGGTGAAAGTAA
AAGATGCTGAAGATCAGTTGGGTGCACGAGTGGGTTACATCGAACTGGATCTCAACAGCGGTAAGATCCT
TGAGAGTTTTCGCCCCGAAGAACGTTTTCCAATGATGAGCACTTTTAAAGTTCTGCTATGTGGCGCGGTA
TTATCCCGTATTGACGCCGGGCAAGAGCAACTCGGTCGCCGCATACACTATTCTCAGAATGACTTGGTTG
AGTACTCACCAGTCACAGAAAAGCATCTTACGGATGGCATGACAGTAAGAGAATTATGCAGTGCTGCCAT
AACCATGAGTGATAACACTGCGGCCAACTTACTTCTGACAACGATCGGAGGACCGAAGGAGCTAACCGCT
TTTTTGCACAACATGGGGGATCATGTAACTCGCCTTGATCGTTGGGAACCGGAGCTGAATGAAGCCATAC
CAAACGACGAGCGTGACACCACGATGCCTGTAGCAATGGCAACAACGTTGCGCAAACTATTAACTGGCGA
ACTACTTACTCTAGCTTCCCGGCAACAATTAATAGACTGGATGGAGGCGGATAAAGTTGCAGGACCACTT
CTGCGCTCGGCCCTTCCGGCTGGCTGGTTTATTGCTGATAAATCTGGAGCCGGTGAGCGTGGGTCTCGCG
GTATCATTGCAGCACTGGGGCCAGATGGTAAGCCCTCCCGTATCGTAGTTATCTACACGACGGGGAGTCA
GGCAACTATGGATGAACGAAATAGACAGATCGCTGAGATAGGTGCCTCACTGATTAAGCATTGGTAACTG
TCAGACCAAGTTTACTCATATATACTTTAGATTGATTTAAAACTTCATTTTTAATTTAAAAGGATCTAGG
TGAAGATCCTTTTTGATAATCTCATGACCAAAATCCCTTAACGTGAGTTTTCGTTCCACTGAGCGTCAGA
CCCCGTAGAAAAGATCAAAGGATCTTCTTGAGATCCTTTTTTTCTGCGCGTAATCTGCTGCTTGCAAACA
AAAAAACCACCGCTACCAGCGGTGGTTTGTTTGCCGGATCAAGAGCTACCAACTCTTTTTCCGAAGGTAA
CTGGCTTCAGCAGAGCGCAGATACCAAATACTGTTCTTCTAGTGTAGCCGTAGTTAGGCCACCACTTCAA
GAACTCTGTAGCACCGCCTACATACCTCGCTCTGCTAATCCTGTTACCAGTGGCTGCTGCCAGTGGCGAT
AAGTCGTGTCTTACCGGGTTGGACTCAAGACGATAGTTACCGGATAAGGCGCAGCGGTCGGGCTGAACGG
GGGGTTCGTGCACACAGCCCAGCTTGGAGCGAACGACCTACACCGAACTGAGATACCTACAGCGTGAGCT
ATGAGAAAGCGCCACGCTTCCCGAAGGGAGAAAGGCGGACAGGTATCCGGTAAGCGGCAGGGTCGGAACA
GGAGAGCGCACGAGGGAGCTTCCAGGGGGAAACGCCTGGTATCTTTATAGTCCTGTCGGGTTTCGCCACC
TCTGACTTGAGCGTCGATTTTTGTGATGCTCGTCAGGGGGGCGGAGCCTATGGAAAAACGCCAGCAACGC
GGCCTTTTTACGGTTCCTGGCCTTTTGCTGGCCTTTTGCTCACATGTTCTTTCCTGCGTTATCCCCTGAT
TCTGTGGATAACCGTATTACCGCCTTTGAGTGAGCTGATACCGCTCGCCGCAGCCGAACGACCGAGCGCA
GCGAGTCAGTGAGCGAGGAAGCGGAAGAGCGCCCAATACGCAAACCGCCTCTCCCCGCGCGTTGGCCGAT
TCATTAATGCAGCTGGCACGACAGGTTTCCCGACTGGAAAGCGGGCAGTGAGCGCAACGCAATTAATGTG
AGTTAGCTCACTCATTAGGCACCCCAGGCTTTACACTTTATGCTTCCGGCTCGTATGTTGTGTGGAATTG
TGAGCGGATAACAATTTCACACAGGAAACAGCTATGACCATGATTACGCCAAGCGCGCAATTAACCCTCA
CTAAAGGGAACAAAAGCTGGAGCTGCAAGCTTAATGTAGTCTTATGCAATACTCTTGTAGTCTTGCAACA
TGGTAACGATGAGTTAGCAACATGCCTTACAAGGAGAGAAAAAGCACCGTGCATGCCGATTGGTGGAAGT
AAGGTGGTACGATCGTGCCTTATTAGGAAGGCAACAGACGGGTCTGACATGGATTGGACGAACCACTGAA
TTGCCGCATTGCAGAGATATTGTATTTAAGTGCCTAGCTCGATACATAAACGGGTCTCTCTGGTTAGACC
AGATCTGAGCCTGGGAGCTCTCTGGCTAACTAGGGAACCCACTGCTTAAGCCTCAATAAAGCTTGCCTTG
AGTGCTTCAAGTAGTGTGTGCCCGTCTGTTGTGTGACTCTGGTAACTAGAGATCCCTCAGACCCTTTTAG
TCAGTGTGGAAAATCTCTAGCAGTGGCGCCCGAACAGGGACTTGAAAGCGAAAGGGAAACCAGAGGAGCT
CTCTCGACGCAGGACTCGGCTTGCTGAAGCGCGCACGGCAAGAGGCGAGGGGCGGCGACTGGTGAGTACG
CCAAAAATTTTGACTAGCGGAGGCTAGAAGGAGAGAGATGGGTGCGAGAGCGTCAGTATTAAGCGGGGGA
GAATTAGATCGCGATGGGAAAAAATTCGGTTAAGGCCAGGGGGAAAGAAAAAATATAAATTAAAACATAT
AGTATGGGCAAGCAGGGAGCTAGAACGATTCGCAGTTAATCCTGGCCTGTTAGAAACATCAGAAGGCTGT
AGACAAATACTGGGACAGCTACAACCATCCCTTCAGACAGGATCAGAAGAACTTAGATCATTATATAATA
CAGTAGCAACCCTCTATTGTGTGCATCAAAGGATAGAGATAAAAGACACCAAGGAAGCTTTAGACAAGAT
AGAGGAAGAGCAAAACAAAAGTAAGACCACCGCACAGCAAGCGGCCGCTGATCTTCAGACCTGGAGGAGG
AGATATGAGGGACAATTGGAGAAGTGAATTATATAAATATAAAGTAGTAAAAATTGAACCATTAGGAGTA
GCACCCACCAAGGCAAAGAGAAGAGTGGTGCAGAGAGAAAAAAGAGCAGTGGGAATAGGAGCTTTGTTCC
TTGGGTTCTTGGGAGCAGCAGGAAGCACTATGGGCGCAGCGTCAATGACGCTGACGGTACAGGCCAGACA
ATTATTGTCTGGTATAGTGCAGCAGCAGAACAATTTGCTGAGGGCTATTGAGGCGCAACAGCATCTGTTG
CAACTCACAGTCTGGGGCATCAAGCAGCTCCAGGCAAGAATCCTGGCTGTGGAAAGATACCTAAAGGATC
AACAGCTCCTGGGGATTTGGGGTTGCTCTGGAAAACTCATTTGCACCACTGCTGTGCCTTGGAATGCTAG
TTGGAGTAATAAATCTCTGGAACAGATTTGGAATCACACGACCTGGATGGAGTGGGACAGAGAAATTAAC
AATTACACAAGCTTAATACACTCCTTAATTGAAGAATCGCAAAACCAGCAAGAAAAGAATGAACAAGAAT
TATTGGAATTAGATAAATGGGCAAGTTTGTGGAATTGGTTTAACATAACAAATTGGCTGTGGTATATAAA
ATTATTCATAATGATAGTAGGAGGCTTGGTAGGTTTAAGAATAGTTTTTGCTGTACTTTCTATAGTGAAT
AGAGTTAGGCAGGGATATTCACCATTATCGTTTCAGACCCACCTCCCAACCCCGAGGGGACCCGACAGGC
CCGAAGGAATAGAAGAAGAAGGTGGAGAGAGAGACAGAGACAGATCCATTCGATTAGTGAACGGATCTCG
ACGGTATCGGTTAACTTTTAAAAGAAAAGGGGGGATTGGGGGGTACAGTGCAGGGGAAAGAATAGTAGAC
ATAATAGCAACAGACATACAAACTAAAGAATTACAAAAACAAATTACAAAAATTCAAAATTTTATCGATC
ACGAGACTAGCCTCGAGCTGGCTGCAGTAACGCCATTTTGCAAGGCATGGAAAAATACCAAACCAAGAAT
AGAGAAGTTCAGATCAAGGGCGGGTACATGAAAATAGCTAACGTTGGGCCAAACAGGATATCTGCGGTGA
GCAGTTTCGGCCCCGGCCCGGGGCCAAGAACAGATGGTCACCGCAGTTTCGGCCCCGGCCCGAGGCCAAG
AACAGATGGTCCCCAGATATGGCCCAACCCTCAGCAGTTTCTTAAGACCCATCAGATGTTTCCAGGCTCC
CCCAAGGACCTGAAATGACCCTGCGCCTTATTTGAATTAACCAATCAGCCTGCTTCTCGCTTCTGTTCGC
GCGCTTCTGCTTCCCGAGCTCTATAAAAGAGCTCACAACCCCTCACTCGGCGCGCCAGTCCTCCGACAGA
CTGAGTCGGCCGGTCGAATCAAGCTTATCGATACCGTCGACGGATCCGCTAGCCCGCGGTTCGAAATGGA
GACACCCTTTTATGGTGACGAAGCTCTCTCAGGGTTGGGGGGGGGAGCGTCTGGATCTGGTGGTTCATTT
GCATCACCCGGAAGGCTGTTTCCTGGAGCCCCACCCACAGCGGCAGCGGGGTCAATGATGAAGAAAGATG
CACTTACCCTCTCTTTGTCCGAACAAGTCGCAGCCGCTCTGAAACCGGCAGCAGCACCCCCGCCCACTCC
ATTACGAGCAGATGGTGCACCTAGTGCTGCCCCACCTGATGGTCTTCTGGCAAGTCCTGATTTAGGCCTC
TTAAAACTCGCAAGCCCTGAACTGGAACGGTTGATAATTCAATCTAATGGTCTTGTTACAACTACTCCTA
CAAGTAGCCAATTTCTGTATCCGAAAGTTGCAGCAAGTGAAGAACAAGAATTTGCAGAAGGATTTGTTAA
AGCACTTGAAGACCTGCATAAACAAAATCAACTGGGAGCTGGGGCCGCTGCGGCTGCTGCAGCTGCAGCT
GCTGGCGGACCTAGCGGAACAGCTACCGGGTCTGCCCCACCAGGTGAACTTGCACCAGCTGCCGCAGCCC
CGGAAGCTCCAGTATATGCCAATCTCTCTTCATATGCAGGTGGAGCTGGCGGAGCCGGTGGAGCTGCTAC
CGTGGCATTTGCAGCTGAACCTGTTCCATTTCCTCCTCCACCCCCACCCGGAGCCCTGGGTCCACCCAGG
TTAGCCGCTTTGAAAGATGAACCTCAAACAGTCCCAGATGTCCCATCATTTGGAGAATCTCCCCCTCTCT
CTCCAATAGATATGGATACCCAAGAACGGATTAAAGCCGAAAGAAAGAGGCTTAGAAATCGAATTGCTGC
TAGCAAATGTCGGAAAAGGAAATTGGAAAGAATAAGCAGGTTGGAAGAAAAGGTAAAGACGCTGAAAAGC
CAAAATACCGAACTTGCCAGCACCGCTTCCTTACTTCGGGAACAAGTCGCACAACTTAAACAAAAGGTTC
TTTCTCATGTGAATTCAGGATGTCAACTCTTGCCTCAACATCAAGTACCGGCCTATTAATAGACCGGTCG
GATCCCCCGGGCTGCAGGAATTCGAGCATCTTACCGCCATTTATTCCCATATTTGTTCTGTTTTTCTTGA
TTTGGGTATACATTTAAATGTTAATAAAACAAAATGGTGGGGCAATCATTTACATTTTTAGGGATATGTA
ATTACTAGTTCAGGTGTATTGCCACAAGACAAACATGTTAAGAAACTTTCCCGTTATTTACGCTCTGTTC
CTGTTAATCAACCTCTGGATTACAAAATTTGTGAAAGATTGACTGATATTCTTAACTATGTTGCTCCTTT
TACGCTGTGTGGATATGCTGCTTTAATGCCTCTGTATCATGCTATTGCTTCCCGTACGGCTTTCGTTTTC
TCCTCCTTGTATAAATCCTGGTTGCTGTCTCTTTATGAGGAGTTGTGGCCCGTTGTCCGTCAACGTGGCG
TGGTGTGCTCTGTGTTTGCTGACGCAACCCCCACTGGCTGGGGCATTGCCACCACCTGTCAACTCCTTTC
TGGGACTTTCGCTTTCCCCCTCCCGATCGCCACGGCAGAACTCATCGCCGCCTGCCTTGCCCGCTGCTGG
ACAGGGGCTAGGTTGCTGGGCACTGATAATTCCGTGGTGTTGTCGGGGAAGCTGACGTCCTTTGCAATTC
GATATCAAGCTGTACCTTCTAGATGTACACCCATTCCAGCGCTTCTAGACCAATGACTTACAAGGCAGCT
GTAGATCTTAGCCACTTTTTAAAAGAAAAGGGGGGACTGGAAGGGCTAATTCACTCCCAACGAAGACAAG
ATCTGCTTTTTGCTTGTACTGGGTCTCTCTGGTTAGACCAGATCTGAGCCTGGGAGCTCTCTGGCTAACT
AGGGAACCCACTGCTTAAGCCTCAATAAAGCTTGCCTTGAGTGCTTCAAGTAGTGTGTGCCCGTCTGTTG
TGTGACTCTGGTAACTAGAGATCCCTCAGACCCTTTTAGTCAGTGTGGAAAATCTCTAGCAGTAGTAGTT
CATGTCATCTTATTATTCAGTATTTATAACTTGCAAAGAAATGAATATCAGAGAGTGAGAGGAACTTGTT
TATTGCAGCTTATAATGGTTACAAATAAAGCAATAGCATCACAAATTTCACAAATAAAGCATTTTTTTCA
CTGCATTCTAGTTGTGGTTTGTCCAAACTCATCAATGTATCTTATCATGTCTGGCTCTAGCTATCCCGCC
CCTAACTCCGCCCATCCCGCCCCTAACTCCGCCCAGTTCCGCCCATTCTCCGCCCCATGGCTGACTAATT
TTTTTT
