>Addgene plasmid #219345 | SFFV-JUND-Brd 430 | depositor partial sequence | sequence record 428516 | Barcode sequence
TGTACACCCATTCCAGCGCT
